Addgene plasmid #60903: pHRdSV40-dCas9-10xGCN4_v4-P2A-BFP
Purpose: Expressed a nuclease dead Cas9 tagged with 10 copies of the GCN4 peptide v4 and BFP. This plasmid is part of the SunTag system for gene activation
Depositing lab: Ron Vale. Depositing organization: University of California, San Francisco (UCSF). Publication: A Protein-Tagging System for Signal Amplification in Gene Expression and Fluorescence Imaging. Tanenbaum ME, Gilbert LA, Qi LS, Weissman JS, Vale RD. Cell. 2014 Oct 8. pii: S0092-8674(14)01227-6. doi: 10.1016/j.cell.2014.09.039. PubMed 25307933.
Backbone
  Vector backbone: pHR
  Vector type: Mammalian Expression, Lentiviral, CRISPR
Growth in bacteria
  Bacterial resistance: Ampicillin, 100 μg/mL
  Growth temperature: 37°C
  Growth strain: Stbl3
  Copy number: High Copy
Gene/Insert
  Gene/Insert name: Cas9 dead
Terms and licenses: Academic/Nonprofit Terms; Industry Terms: Not Available to Industry
Depositor comments: For more information, visit https://valelab4.ucsf.edu/external/research/suntag.html Note this plasmid was used with the CRISPRa library, as described in Gilbert et al. Cell 2014 PubMed ID: 25307932.
How to cite: pHRdSV40-dCas9-10xGCN4_v4-P2A-BFP was a gift from Ron Vale (Addgene plasmid # 60903 ; http://n2t.net/addgene:60903 ; RRID:Addgene_60903)
