[The description below was written by a language model from this plasmid's Addgene catalogue record and pLannotate feature annotations shown in this document.]
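Description:
pHRdSV40-dCas9-10xGCN4_v4-P2A-BFP is a 14.5 kb HIV-1-based lentiviral transfer plasmid built on the pHR backbone for mammalian expression of the DNA-targeting component of the SunTag CRISPR activation system. It is maintained in E. coli through a high-copy ColE1/pUC-type origin and an ampicillin resistance gene. The backbone also carries non-functional remnants of older vector lineages (fragments of TcR, rop, bom and lacI) and an SV40 promoter–gpt–SV40 small t intron/poly(A) unit in which gpt is annotated only as fragments. All of these lie outside the viral genome. The packaged region runs from a truncated 5' LTR through the Ψ packaging signal with partial gag, the Rev response element and the cPPT/CTS. It ends with a WPRE and a self-inactivating ΔU3 3' LTR.

Within the provirus, a short SV40 early promoter (about 210 bp, consistent with the "dSV40" in the name) drives a single open reading frame. It begins with Streptococcus pyogenes Cas9, which the catalogue record states is the nuclease-dead form; the automated annotation labels it simply as Cas9. This is followed by an array of ten GCN4_v4 peptide repeats, of which the annotation detects only one complete copy and two fragments. A P2A self-cleaving peptide, named in the construct title but not annotated, then separates TagBFP, so that blue fluorescence reports expression without remaining fused to dCas9. The GCN4_v4 epitopes are solubility-optimised binding sites for an scFv fusion protein supplied from a separate construct, which allows many copies of an effector to be recruited to one guide-RNA-directed dCas9. The record describes its use for gene activation, and the depositor notes that it was used together with a CRISPRa library.
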