Features (pLannotate 1.2.2; 35 found; start..end, strand, type, name):
    102..120     -  promoter       SP6 promoter: promoter for bacteriophage SP6 RNA polymerase
    348..627     +  CDS            TcR (fragment): tetracycline efflux protein; tet; confers resistance to tetracycline
    628..676     -  misc_feature   bom (fragment): basis of mobility region from pBR322
    778..813     -  CDS            rop (fragment): Rop protein, which maintains plasmids at low copy number; rop
    908..1012    +  promoter       AmpR promoter: bla
   1013..1873    +  CDS            AmpR: β-lactamase; bla; confers resistance to ampicillin, carbenicillin, and related antibiotics
   2044..2632    +  rep_origin     ori: high-copy-number ColE1/pMB1/pBR322/pUC origin of replication
   2815..2871    +  CDS            lacI (fragment): lac repressor; lacI; The lac repressor binds to the lac operator to inhibit transcription in E. coli. This inhibition can be relieved by adding lactose or isopropyl-β-D-thiogalactopyranoside (IPTG).
   2878..3207    +  promoter       SV40 promoter: SV40 enhancer and early promoter
   3407..3526    +  CDS            gpt (fragment): XGPT_ECOLI - Also known as gpp, gxu. Experimental evidence at protein level: Swiss-Prot protein existence level 1. Purine salvage pathway enzyme that catalyzes the transfer of the ribosyl-5-phosphate group from 5-phospho-alpha-D-ribose 1- diphosphate (PRPP) to the N9 position of the 6-oxopurines guanine and xanthine to form the corresponding ribonucleotides GMP (guanosine 5'- monophosphate) and XMP (xanthosine 5'-monophosphate), with the release of PPi. To a lesser extent, also acts on hypoxanthine (PubMed:9100006, PubMed:3886014). Does not ribophosphorylate adenine (PubMed:3886014). From Esch
   3526..3861    +  CDS            gpt (fragment): XGPT_ECOLI - Also known as gpp, gxu. Experimental evidence at protein level: Swiss-Prot protein existence level 1. Purine salvage pathway enzyme that catalyzes the transfer of the ribosyl-5-phosphate group from 5-phospho-alpha-D-ribose 1- diphosphate (PRPP) to the N9 position of the 6-oxopurines guanine and xanthine to form the corresponding ribonucleotides GMP (guanosine 5'- monophosphate) and XMP (xanthosine 5'-monophosphate), with the release of PPi. To a lesser extent, also acts on hypoxanthine (PubMed:9100006, PubMed:3886014). Does not ribophosphorylate adenine (PubMed:3886014). From Esch
   3956..4261    +  CDS            frsA (fragment): FRSA_ECOLI - Also known as yafA. Experimental evidence at protein level: Swiss-Prot protein existence level 1. Catalyzes the hydrolysis of esters (PubMed:15808744). Displays esterase activity toward pNP-butyrate (PubMed:15808744). May stimulate mixed-acid fermentation by acting as a fermentation/respiration switch that down-regulates respiration and up- regulates fermentation rates (PubMed:15169777). From Escherichia coli (strain K12).
   4265..4339    +  CDS            small t antigen (fragment): SV40 (simian virus 40) small t antigen
   4341..4406    +  intron         small t intron: SV40 (simian virus 40) small t antigen intron
   4536..4556    +  CDS            SV40 NLS: nuclear localization signal of SV40 (simian virus 40) large T antigen
   4875..4958    +  CDS            large T antigen (fragment): large T antigen from SV40 (simian virus 40)
   4981..5115    +  polyA_signal   SV40 poly(A) signal: SV40 polyadenylation signal
   5282..5611    +  CDS            nef (fragment): NEF_HV1BR - Experimental evidence at protein level: Swiss-Prot protein existence level 1. Extracellular Nef protein targets CD4(+) T-lymphocytes for apoptosis by interacting with CXCR4 surface receptors (PubMed:14990729). From Human immunodeficiency virus type 1 group M subtype B (isolate BRU/LAI) (HIV-1).
   5659..5916    +  LTR            5' LTR (truncated): truncated 5' long terminal repeat (LTR) from HIV-1
   5963..6088    +  misc_feature   HIV-1 Ψ: packaging signal of human immunodeficiency virus type 1
   6072..6410    +  CDS            HIV-1 gag (fragment): gag protein from human immunodeficiency virus 1; gag
   6585..6818    +  misc_feature   RRE: The Rev response element (RRE) of HIV-1 allows for Rev-dependent mRNA export from the nucleus to the cytoplasm.
   7195..7295    +  CDS            Rev (fragment): human immunodeficiency virus 1 (HIV-1) Rev protein; rev; enhances nuclear export of unspliced and incompletely spliced viral mRNAs
   7332..7449    +  misc_feature   cPPT/CTS: central polypurine tract and central termination sequence of HIV-1
   7486..7509    -  misc_feature   MCS (fragment): pBluescript multiple cloning site
   7512..7722    +  promoter       SV40 promoter: SV40 early promoter
   7786..7806    +  misc_feature   MCS (fragment): multiple cloning site
   7813..11916   +  CDS            Cas9: Cas9 (Csn1) endonuclease from the Streptococcus pyogenes Type II CRISPR/Cas system generates RNA-guided double strand breaks in DNA
  12076..12132   +  CDS            GCN4_v4: GCN4 peptide optimized to improve solubility while preserving binding to an scFv-GFP fusion protein (Tanenbaum et al., 2014)
  12450..12473   +  CDS            GCN4_v4 (fragment): GCN4 peptide optimized to improve solubility while preserving binding to an scFv-GFP fusion protein (Tanenbaum et al., 2014)
  12742..12764   +  CDS            GCN4_v4 (fragment): GCN4 peptide optimized to improve solubility while preserving binding to an scFv-GFP fusion protein (Tanenbaum et al., 2014)
  12961..13659   +  CDS            TagBFP: TagBFP is a basic (constitutively fluorescent) blue fluorescent protein published in 2008, derived from Entacmaea quadricolor. It is reported to be a very rapidly-maturing monomer with very low acid sensitivity.
  13711..14299   +  misc_feature   WPRE: woodchuck hepatitis virus posttranscriptional regulatory element
  14325..14396   +  CDS            nef (fragment): NEF_HV1Z2 - Experimental evidence at protein level: Swiss-Prot protein existence level 1. Extracellular Nef protein targets CD4(+) T-lymphocytes for apoptosis by interacting with CXCR4 surface receptors. From Human immunodeficiency virus type 1 group M subtype D (isolate Z2/CDC-Z34) (HIV-1).
  14398..77      +  LTR            3' LTR (ΔU3) (across the origin): self-inactivating 3' long terminal repeat (LTR) from HIV-1
>Addgene plasmid #60903 | pHRdSV40-dCas9-10xGCN4_v4-P2A-BFP | addgene full sequence | sequence record 235860 | Addgene NGS Result
GTGTGCCCGTCTGTTGTGTGACTCTGGTAACTAGAGATCCCTCAGACCCTTTTAGTCAGTGTGGAAAATC
TCTAGCAGCATCTAGAATTAATTCCGTGTATTCTATAGTGTCACCTAAATCGTATGTGTATGATACATAA
GGTTATGTATTAATTGTAGCCGCGTTCTAACGACAATATGTACAAGCCTAATTGTGTAGCATCTGGCTTA
CTGAAGCAGACCCTATCATCTCTCTCGTAAACTGCCGTCAGAGTCGGTTTGGTTGGACGAACCTTCTGAG
TTTCTGGTAACGCCGTCCCGCACCCGGAAATGGTCAGCGAACCAATCAGCAGGGTCATCGCTAGCCAGAT
CCTCTACGCCGGACGCATCGTGGCCGGCATCACCGGCGCCACAGGTGCGGTTGCTGGCGCCTATATCGCC
GACATCACCGATGGGGAAGATCGGGCTCGCCACTTCGGGCTCATGAGCGCTTGTTTCGGCGTGGGTATGG
TGGCAGGCCCCGTGGCCGGGGGACTGTTGGGCGCCATCTCCTTGCATGCACCATTCCTTGCGGCGGCGGT
GCTCAACGGCCTCAACCTACTACTGGGCTGCTTCCTAATGCAGGAGTCGCATAAGGGAGAGCGTCGAATG
GTGCACTCTCAGTACAATCTGCTCTGATGCCGCATAGTTAAGCCAGCCCCGACACCCGCCAACACCCGCT
GACGCGCCCTGACGGGCTTGTCTGCTCCCGGCATCCGCTTACAGACAAGCTGTGACCGTCTCCGGGAGCT
GCATGTGTCAGAGGTTTTCACCGTCATCACCGAAACGCGCGAGACGAAAGGGCCTCGTGATACGCCTATT
TTTATAGGTTAATGTCATGATAATAATGGTTTCTTAGACGTCAGGTGGCACTTTTCGGGGAAATGTGCGC
GGAACCCCTATTTGTTTATTTTTCTAAATACATTCAAATATGTATCCGCTCATGAGACAATAACCCTGAT
AAATGCTTCAATAATATTGAAAAAGGAAGAGTATGAGTATTCAACATTTCCGTGTCGCCCTTATTCCCTT
TTTTGCGGCATTTTGCCTTCCTGTTTTTGCTCACCCAGAAACGCTGGTGAAAGTAAAAGATGCTGAAGAT
CAGTTGGGTGCACGAGTGGGTTACATCGAACTGGATCTCAACAGCGGTAAGATCCTTGAGAGTTTTCGCC
CCGAAGAACGTTTTCCAATGATGAGCACTTTTAAAGTTCTGCTATGTGGCGCGGTATTATCCCGTATTGA
CGCCGGGCAAGAGCAACTCGGTCGCCGCATACACTATTCTCAGAATGACTTGGTTGAGTACTCACCAGTC
ACAGAAAAGCATCTTACGGATGGCATGACAGTAAGAGAATTATGCAGTGCTGCCATAACCATGAGTGATA
ACACTGCGGCCAACTTACTTCTGACAACGATCGGAGGACCGAAGGAGCTAACCGCTTTTTTGCACAACAT
GGGGGATCATGTAACTCGCCTTGATCGTTGGGAACCGGAGCTGAATGAAGCCATACCAAACGACGAGCGT
GACACCACGATGCCTGTAGCAATGGCAACAACGTTGCGCAAACTATTAACTGGCGAACTACTTACTCTAG
CTTCCCGGCAACAATTAATAGACTGGATGGAGGCGGATAAAGTTGCAGGACCACTTCTGCGCTCGGCCCT
TCCGGCTGGCTGGTTTATTGCTGATAAATCTGGAGCCGGTGAGCGTGGGTCTCGCGGTATCATTGCAGCA
CTGGGGCCAGATGGTAAGCCCTCCCGTATCGTAGTTATCTACACGACGGGGAGTCAGGCAACTATGGATG
AACGAAATAGACAGATCGCTGAGATAGGTGCCTCACTGATTAAGCATTGGTAACTGTCAGACCAAGTTTA
CTCATATATACTTTAGATTGATTTAAAACTTCATTTTTAATTTAAAAGGATCTAGGTGAAGATCCTTTTT
GATAATCTCATGACCAAAATCCCTTAACGTGAGTTTTCGTTCCACTGAGCGTCAGACCCCGTAGAAAAGA
TCAAAGGATCTTCTTGAGATCCTTTTTTTCTGCGCGTAATCTGCTGCTTGCAAACAAAAAAACCACCGCT
ACCAGCGGTGGTTTGTTTGCCGGATCAAGAGCTACCAACTCTTTTTCCGAAGGTAACTGGCTTCAGCAGA
GCGCAGATACCAAATACTGTTCTTCTAGTGTAGCCGTAGTTAGGCCACCACTTCAAGAACTCTGTAGCAC
CGCCTACATACCTCGCTCTGCTAATCCTGTTACCAGTGGCTGCTGCCAGTGGCGATAAGTCGTGTCTTAC
CGGGTTGGACTCAAGACGATAGTTACCGGATAAGGCGCAGCGGTCGGGCTGAACGGGGGGTTCGTGCACA
CAGCCCAGCTTGGAGCGAACGACCTACACCGAACTGAGATACCTACAGCGTGAGCTATGAGAAAGCGCCA
CGCTTCCCGAAGGGAGAAAGGCGGACAGGTATCCGGTAAGCGGCAGGGTCGGAACAGGAGAGCGCACGAG
GGAGCTTCCAGGGGGAAACGCCTGGTATCTTTATAGTCCTGTCGGGTTTCGCCACCTCTGACTTGAGCGT
CGATTTTTGTGATGCTCGTCAGGGGGGCGGAGCCTATGGAAAAACGCCAGCAACGCGGCCTTTTTACGGT
TCCTGGCCTTTTGCTGGCCTTTTGCTCACATGTTCTTTCCTGCGTTATCCCCTGATTCTGTGGATAACCG
TATTACCGCCTTTGAGTGAGCTGATACCGCTCGCCGCAGCCGAACGACCGAGCGCAGCGAGTCAGTGAGC
GAGGAAGCGGAAGAGCGCCCAATACGCAAACCGCCTCTCCCCGCGCGTTGGCCGATTCATTAATGCAGCT
GTGGAATGTGTGTCAGTTAGGGTGTGGAAAGTCCCCAGGCTCCCCAGCAGGCAGAAGTATGCAAAGCATG
CATCTCAATTAGTCAGCAACCAGGTGTGGAAAGTCCCCAGGCTCCCCAGCAGGCAGAAGTATGCAAAGCA
TGCATCTCAATTAGTCAGCAACCATAGTCCCGCCCCTAACTCCGCCCATCCCGCCCCTAACTCCGCCCAG
TTCCGCCCATTCTCCGCCCCATGGCTGACTAATTTTTTTTATTTATGCAGAGGCCGAGGCCGCCTCGGCC
TCTGAGCTATTCCAGAAGTAGTGAGGAGGCTTTTTTGGAGGCCTAGGCTTTTGCAAAAAGCTTGGACACA
AGACAGGCTTGCGAGATATGTTTGAGAATACCACTTTATCCCGCGTCAGGGAGAGGCAGTGCGTAAAAAG
ACGCGGACTCATGTGAAATACTGGTTTTTAGTGCGCCAGATCTCTATAATCTCGCGCAACCTATTTTCCC
CTCGAACACTTTTTAAGCCGTAGATAAACAGGCTGGGACACTTCACATGAGCGAAAAATACATCGTCACC
TGGGACATGTTGCAGATCCATGCACGTAAACTCGCAAGCCGACTGATGCCTTCTGAACAATGGAAAGGCA
TTATTGCCGTAAGCCGTGGCGGTCTGTACCGGGTGCGTTACTGGCGCGTGAACTGGGTATTCGTCATGTC
GATACCGTTTGTATTTCCAGCTACGATCACGACAACCAGCGCGAGCTTAAAGTGCTGAAACGCGCAGAAG
GCGATGGCGAAGGCTTCATCGTTATTGATGACCTGGTGGATACCGGTGGTACTGCGGTTGCGATTCGTGA
AATGTATCCAAAAGCGCACTTTGTCACCATCTTCGCAAAACCGGCTGGTCGTCCGCTGGTTGATGACTAT
GTTGTTGATATCCCGCAAGATACCTGGATTGAACAGCCGTGGGATATGGGCGTCGTATTCGTCCCGCCAA
TCTCCGGTCGCTAATCTTTTCAACGCCTGGCACTGCCGGGCGTTGTTCTTTTTAACTTCAGGCGGGTTAC
AATAGTTTCCAGTAAGTATTCTGGAGGCTGCATCCATGACACAGGCAAACCTGAGCGAAACCCTGTTCAA
ACCCCGCTTTAAACATCCTGAAACCTCGACGCTAGTCCGCCGCTTTAATCACGGCGCACAACCGCCTGTG
CAGTCGGCCCTTGATGGTAAAACCATCCCTCACTGGTATCGCATGATTAACCGTCTGATGTGGATCTGGC
GCGGCATTGACCCACGCGAAATCCTCGACGTCCAGGCACGTATTGTGATGAGCGATGCCGAACGTACCGA
CGATGATTTATACGATACGGTGATTGGCTACCGTGGCGGCAACTGGATTTATGAGTGGGCCCCGGATCTT
TGTGAAGGAACCTTACTTCTGTGGTGTGACATAATTGGACAAACTACCTACAGAGATTTAAAGCTCTAAG
GTAAATATAAAATTTTTAAGTGTATAATGTGTTAAACTACTGATTCTAATTGTTTGTGTATTTTAGATTC
CAACCTATGGAACTGATGAATGGGAGCAGTGGTGGAATGCCTTTAATGAGGAAAACCTGTTTTGCTCAGA
AGAAATGCCATCTAGTGATGATGAGGCTACTGCTGACTCTCAACATTCTACTCCTCCAAAAAAGAAGAGA
AAGGTAGAAGACCCCAAGGACTTTCCTTCAGAATTGCTAAGTTTTTTGAGTCATGCTGTGTTTAGTAATA
GAACTCTTGCTTGCTTTGCTATTTACACCACAAAGGAAAAAGCTGCACTGCTATACAAGAAAATTATGGA
AAAATATTCTGTAACCTTTATAAGTAGGCATAACAGTTATAATCATAACATACTGTTTTTTCTTACTCCA
CACAGGCATAGAGTGTCTGCTATTAATAACTATGCTCAAAAATTGTGTACCTTTAGCTTTTTAATTTGTA
AAGGGGTTAATAAGGAATATTTGATGTATAGTGCCTTGACTAGAGATCATAATCAGCCATACCACATTTG
TAGAGGTTTTACTTGCTTTAAAAAACCTCCCACACCTCCCCCTGAACCTGAAACATAAAATGAATGCAAT
TGTTGTTGTTAACTTGTTTATTGCAGCTTATAATGGTTACAAATAAAGCAATAGCATCACAAATTTCACA
AATAAAGCATTTTTTTCACTGCATTCTAGTTGTGGTTTGTCCAAACTCATCAATGTATCTTATCATGTCT
GGATCAACTGGATAACTCAAGCTAACCAAAATCATCCCAAACTTCCCACCCCATACCCTATTACCACTGC
CAATTACCTGTGGTTTCATTTACTCTAAACCTGTGATTCCTCTGAATTATTTTCATTTTAAAGAAATTGT
ATTTGTTAAATATGTACTACAAACTTAGTAGTTGGAAGGGCTAATTCACTCCCAAAGAAGACAAGATATC
CTTGATCTGTGGATCTACCACACACAAGGCTACTTCCCTGATTAGCAGAACTACACACCAGGGCCAGGGG
TCAGATATCCACTGACCTTTGGATGGTGCTACAAGCTAGTACCAGTTGAGCCAGATAAGGTAGAAGAGGC
CAATAAAGGAGAGAACACCAGCTTGTTACACCCTGTGAGCCTGCATGGGATGGATGACCCGGAGAGAGAA
GTGTTAGAGTGGAGGTTTGACAGCCGCCTAGCATTTCATCACGTGGCCCGAGAGCTGCATCCGGAGTACT
TCAAGAACTGCTGATATCGAGCTTGCTACAAGGGACTTTCCGCTGGGGACTTTCCAGGGAGGCGTGGCCT
GGGCGGGACTGGGGAGTGGCGAGCCCTCAGATCCTGCATATAAGCAGCTGCTTTTTGCCTGTACTGGGTC
TCTCTGGTTAGACCAGATCTGAGCCTGGGAGCTCTCTGGCTAACTAGGGAACCCACTGCTTAAGCCTCAA
TAAAGCTTGCCTTGAGTGCTTCAAGTAGTGTGTGCCCGTCTGTTGTGTGACTCTGGTAACTAGAGATCCC
TCAGACCCTTTTAGTCAGTGTGGAAAATCTCTAGCAGTGGCGCCCGAACAGGGACTTGAAAGCGAAAGGG
AAACCAGAGGAGCTCTCTCGACGCAGGACTCGGCTTGCTGAAGCGCGCACGGCAAGAGGCGAGGGGCGGC
GACTGGTGAGTACGCCAAAAATTTTGACTAGCGGAGGCTAGAAGGAGAGAGATGGGTGCGAGAGCGTCAG
TATTAAGCGGGGGAGAATTAGATCGCGATGGGAAAAAATTCGGTTAAGGCCAGGGGGAAAGAAAAAATAT
AAATTAAAACATATAGTATGGGCAAGCAGGGAGCTAGAACGATTCGCAGTTAATCCTGGCCTGTTAGAAA
CATCAGAAGGCTGTAGACAAATACTGGGACAGCTACAACCATCCCTTCAGACAGGATCAGAAGAACTTAG
ATCATTATATAATACAGTAGCAACCCTCTATTGTGTGCATCAAAGGATAGAGATAAAAGACACCAAGGAA
GCTTTAGACAAGATAGAGGAAGAGCAAAACAAAAGTAAGACCACCGCACAGCAAGCGGCCGGCCGCTGAT
CTTCAGACCTGGAGGAGGAGATATGAGGGACAATTGGAGAAGTGAATTATATAAATATAAAGTAGTAAAA
ATTGAACCATTAGGAGTAGCACCCACCAAGGCAAAGAGAAGAGTGGTGCAGAGAGAAAAAAGAGCAGTGG
GAATAGGAGCTTTGTTCCTTGGGTTCTTGGGAGCAGCAGGAAGCACTATGGGCGCAGCGTCAATGACGCT
GACGGTACAGGCCAGACAATTATTGTCTGGTATAGTGCAGCAGCAGAACAATTTGCTGAGGGCTATTGAG
GCGCAACAGCATCTGTTGCAACTCACAGTCTGGGGCATCAAGCAGCTCCAGGCAAGAATCCTGGCTGTGG
AAAGATACCTAAAGGATCAACAGCTCCTGGGGATTTGGGGTTGCTCTGGAAAACTCATTTGCACCACTGC
TGTGCCTTGGAATGCTAGTTGGAGTAATAAATCTCTGGAACAGATTTGGAATCACACGACCTGGATGGAG
TGGGACAGAGAAATTAACAATTACACAAGCTTAATACACTCCTTAATTGAAGAATCGCAAAACCAGCAAG
AAAAGAATGAACAAGAATTATTGGAATTAGATAAATGGGCAAGTTTGTGGAATTGGTTTAACATAACAAA
TTGGCTGTGGTATATAAAATTATTCATAATGATAGTAGGAGGCTTGGTAGGTTTAAGAATAGTTTTTGCT
GTACTTTCTATAGTGAATAGAGTTAGGCAGGGATATTCACCATTATCGTTTCAGACCCACCTCCCAACCC
CGAGGGGACCCGACAGGCCCGAAGGAATAGAAGAAGAAGGTGGAGAGAGAGACAGAGACAGATCCATTCG
ATTAGTGAACGGATCTCGACGGTATCGCCAAATGGCAGTATTCATCCACAATTTTAAAAGAAAAGGGGGG
ATTGGGGGGTACAGTGCAGGGGAAAGAATAGTAGACATAATAGCAACAGACATACAAACTAAAGAATTAC
AAAAACAAATTACAAAAATTCAAAATTTTCGGGTTTATTACAGGGACAGCAGAGATCCAGTTTGGATCGA
TAAGCTTGATATCGAATTCAGGCAGGCAGAAGTATGCAAAGCATGCATCTCAATTAGTCAGCAACCATAG
TCCCGCCCCTAACTCCGCCCATCCCGCCCCTAACTCCGCCCAGTTCCGCCCATTCTCCGCCCCATGGCTG
ACTAATTTTTTTTATTTATGCAGAGGCCGAGGCCGCCTCTGCCTCTGAGCTATTCCAGAAGTAGTGAGGA
GGCTTTTTTGGAGGCCTAGGCTACGCGCGCCACCATGCCCAAGAAGAAGCGCAAGGTGGGACGCGTCTGC
AGGATATCAAGCTTGCGGTACCGCGGGCCCGGGATCGCCACCATGGACAAGAAGTACAGCATCGGCCTGG
CCATCGGCACCAACTCTGTGGGCTGGGCCGTGATCACCGACGAGTACAAGGTGCCCAGCAAGAAATTCAA
GGTGCTGGGCAACACCGACCGGCACAGCATCAAGAAGAACCTGATCGGCGCCCTGCTGTTCGACAGCGGA
GAAACAGCCGAGGCCACCCGGCTGAAGAGAACCGCCAGAAGAAGATACACCAGACGGAAGAACCGGATCT
GCTATCTGCAAGAGATCTTCAGCAACGAGATGGCCAAGGTGGACGACAGCTTCTTCCACAGACTGGAAGA
GTCCTTCCTGGTGGAAGAGGATAAGAAGCACGAGCGGCACCCCATCTTCGGCAACATCGTGGACGAGGTG
GCCTACCACGAGAAGTACCCCACCATCTACCACCTGAGAAAGAAACTGGTGGACAGCACCGACAAGGCCG
ACCTGCGGCTGATCTATCTGGCCCTGGCCCACATGATCAAGTTCCGGGGCCACTTCCTGATCGAGGGCGA
CCTGAACCCCGACAACAGCGACGTGGACAAGCTGTTCATCCAGCTGGTGCAGACCTACAACCAGCTGTTC
GAGGAAAACCCCATCAACGCCAGCGGCGTGGACGCCAAGGCCATCCTGTCTGCCAGACTGAGCAAGAGCA
GACGGCTGGAAAATCTGATCGCCCAGCTGCCCGGCGAGAAGAAGAATGGCCTGTTCGGCAACCTGATTGC
CCTGAGCCTGGGCCTGACCCCCAACTTCAAGAGCAACTTCGACCTGGCCGAGGATGCCAAACTGCAGCTG
AGCAAGGACACCTACGACGACGACCTGGACAACCTGCTGGCCCAGATCGGCGACCAGTACGCCGACCTGT
TTCTGGCCGCCAAGAACCTGTCCGACGCCATCCTGCTGAGCGACATCCTGAGAGTGAACACCGAGATCAC
CAAGGCCCCCCTGAGCGCCTCTATGATCAAGAGATACGACGAGCACCACCAGGACCTGACCCTGCTGAAA
GCTCTCGTGCGGCAGCAGCTGCCTGAGAAGTACAAAGAGATTTTCTTCGACCAGAGCAAGAACGGCTACG
CCGGCTACATCGATGGCGGAGCCAGCCAGGAAGAGTTCTACAAGTTCATCAAGCCCATCCTGGAAAAGAT
GGACGGCACCGAGGAACTGCTCGTGAAGCTGAACAGAGAGGACCTGCTGCGGAAGCAGCGGACCTTCGAC
AACGGCAGCATCCCCCACCAGATCCACCTGGGAGAGCTGCACGCCATTCTGCGGCGGCAGGAAGATTTTT
ACCCATTCCTGAAGGACAACCGGGAAAAGATCGAGAAGATCCTGACCTTCCGCATCCCCTACTACGTGGG
CCCTCTGGCCAGGGGAAACAGCAGATTCGCCTGGATGACCAGAAAGAGCGAGGAAACCATCACCCCCTGG
AACTTCGAGGAAGTGGTGGACAAGGGCGCCAGCGCCCAGAGCTTCATCGAGCGGATGACCAACTTCGATA
AGAACCTGCCCAACGAGAAGGTGCTGCCCAAGCACAGCCTGCTGTACGAGTACTTCACCGTGTACAACGA
GCTGACCAAAGTGAAATACGTGACCGAGGGAATGAGAAAGCCCGCCTTCCTGAGCGGCGAGCAGAAAAAA
GCCATCGTGGACCTGCTGTTCAAGACCAACCGGAAAGTGACCGTGAAGCAGCTGAAAGAGGACTACTTCA
AGAAAATCGAGTGCTTCGACTCCGTGGAAATCTCCGGCGTGGAAGATCGGTTCAACGCCTCCCTGGGCAC
ATACCACGATCTGCTGAAAATTATCAAGGACAAGGACTTCCTGGACAATGAGGAAAACGAGGACATTCTG
GAAGATATCGTGCTGACCCTGACACTGTTTGAGGACAGAGAGATGATCGAGGAACGGCTGAAAACCTATG
CCCACCTGTTCGACGACAAAGTGATGAAGCAGCTGAAGCGGCGGAGATACACCGGCTGGGGCAGGCTGAG
CCGGAAGCTGATCAACGGCATCCGGGACAAGCAGTCCGGCAAGACAATCCTGGATTTCCTGAAGTCCGAC
GGCTTCGCCAACAGAAACTTCATGCAGCTGATCCACGACGACAGCCTGACCTTTAAAGAGGACATCCAGA
AAGCCCAGGTGTCCGGCCAGGGCGATAGCCTGCACGAGCACATTGCCAATCTGGCCGGCAGCCCCGCCAT
TAAGAAGGGCATCCTGCAGACAGTGAAGGTGGTGGACGAGCTCGTGAAAGTGATGGGCCGGCACAAGCCC
GAGAACATCGTGATCGAAATGGCCAGAGAGAACCAGACCACCCAGAAGGGACAGAAGAACAGCCGCGAGA
GAATGAAGCGGATCGAAGAGGGCATCAAAGAGCTGGGCAGCCAGATCCTGAAAGAACACCCCGTGGAAAA
CACCCAGCTGCAGAACGAGAAGCTGTACCTGTACTACCTGCAGAATGGGCGGGATATGTACGTGGACCAG
GAACTGGACATCAACCGGCTGTCCGACTACGATGTGGACGCTATCGTGCCTCAGAGCTTTCTGAAGGACG
ACTCCATCGATAACAAAGTGCTGACTCGGAGCGACAAGAACCGGGGCAAGAGCGACAACGTGCCCTCCGA
AGAGGTCGTGAAGAAGATGAAGAACTACTGGCGCCAGCTGCTGAATGCCAAGCTGATTACCCAGAGGAAG
TTCGACAATCTGACCAAGGCCGAGAGAGGCGGCCTGAGCGAACTGGATAAGGCCGGCTTCATCAAGAGAC
AGCTGGTGGAAACCCGGCAGATCACAAAGCACGTGGCACAGATCCTGGACTCCCGGATGAACACTAAGTA
CGACGAGAACGACAAACTGATCCGGGAAGTGAAAGTGATCACCCTGAAGTCCAAGCTGGTGTCCGATTTC
CGGAAGGATTTCCAGTTTTACAAAGTGCGCGAGATCAACAACTACCACCACGCCCACGACGCCTACCTGA
ACGCCGTCGTGGGAACCGCCCTGATCAAAAAGTACCCTAAGCTGGAAAGCGAGTTCGTGTACGGCGACTA
CAAGGTGTACGACGTGCGGAAGATGATCGCCAAGAGCGAGCAGGAAATCGGCAAGGCTACCGCCAAGTAC
TTCTTCTACAGCAACATCATGAACTTTTTCAAGACCGAGATTACCCTGGCCAACGGCGAGATCCGGAAGC
GGCCTCTGATCGAGACAAACGGCGAAACAGGCGAGATCGTGTGGGATAAGGGCCGGGACTTTGCCACCGT
GCGGAAAGTGCTGTCTATGCCCCAAGTGAATATCGTGAAAAAGACCGAGGTGCAGACAGGCGGCTTCAGC
AAAGAGTCTATCCTGCCCAAGAGGAACAGCGACAAGCTGATCGCCAGAAAGAAGGACTGGGACCCTAAGA
AGTACGGCGGCTTCGACAGCCCCACCGTGGCCTATTCTGTGCTGGTGGTGGCCAAAGTGGAAAAGGGCAA
GTCCAAGAAACTGAAGAGTGTGAAAGAGCTGCTGGGGATCACCATCATGGAAAGAAGCAGCTTCGAGAAG
AATCCCATCGACTTTCTGGAAGCCAAGGGCTACAAAGAAGTGAAAAAGGACCTGATCATCAAGCTGCCTA
AGTACTCCCTGTTCGAGCTGGAAAACGGCCGGAAGAGAATGCTGGCCTCTGCCGGCGAACTGCAGAAGGG
AAACGAACTGGCCCTGCCCTCCAAATATGTGAACTTCCTGTACCTGGCCAGCCACTATGAGAAGCTGAAG
GGCTCCCCCGAGGATAATGAGCAGAAACAGCTGTTTGTGGAACAGCACAAACACTACCTGGACGAGATCA
TCGAGCAGATCAGCGAGTTCTCCAAGAGAGTGATCCTGGCCGACGCTAATCTGGACAAGGTGCTGAGCGC
CTACAACAAGCACAGAGACAAGCCTATCAGAGAGCAGGCCGAGAATATCATCCACCTGTTTACCCTGACC
AATCTGGGAGCCCCTGCCGCCTTCAAGTACTTTGACACCACCATCGACCGGAAGAGGTACACCAGCACCA
AAGAGGTGCTGGACGCCACCCTGATCCACCAGAGCATCACCGGCCTGTACGAGACACGGATCGACCTGTC
TCAGCTGGGAGGCGACGCCTATCCCTATGACGTGCCCGATTATGCCAGCCTGGGCAGCGGCTCCCCCAAG
AAAAAACGCAAGGTGGAAGATCCTAAGAAAAAGCGGAAAGTGGACGGCATTGGTAGTGGGAGCAACGGCA
GCAGCGGATCCAACGGTCCGACTGACGCCGCGGAAGAAGAACTTTTGAGCAAGAATTATCATCTTGAGAA
CGAAGTGGCTCGTCTTAAGAAAGGTTCTGGCAGTGGAGAAGAACTGCTTTCAAAGAATTACCACCTGGAA
AATGAGGTAGCTAGACTGAAAAAGGGGAGCGGAAGTGGGGAGGAGTTGCTGAGCAAAAATTATCATTTGG
AGAACGAAGTAGCACGACTAAAGAAAGGGTCCGGATCGGGTGAGGAGTTACTCTCGAAAAATTATCATCT
CGAAAACGAAGTGGCTCGGCTAAAAAAGGGCAGTGGTTCTGGAGAAGAGCTATTATCTAAAAACTACCAC
CTCGAAAATGAGGTGGCACGCTTAAAAAAGGGAAGTGGCAGTGGTGAAGAGCTACTATCCAAGAATTATC
ATCTTGAGAACGAGGTAGCGCGTTTGAAGAAGGGTTCCGGCTCAGGAGAGGAACTGCTCTCGAAGAACTA
TCATCTTGAAAATGAGGTCGCTCGATTAAAAAAGGGATCGGGCAGTGGTGAGGAACTACTTTCAAAGAAT
TACCACCTCGAAAACGAAGTAGCTCGATTAAAGAAAGGTTCAGGGTCGGGTGAAGAATTACTGAGTAAAA
ATTATCATCTGGAAAATGAGGTAGCGAGACTAAAAAAGGGGAGTGGTTCTGGCGAGGAATTGCTATCGAA
AAATTATCATCTTGAGAACGAAGTTGCTAGGCTCAAAAAGGGCTCAGGCTCAGGCACCGCGGTAAACATA
GGTGGTGGAACCGGTCCGATGGATCTACAGCGGCCGCAAGGTGGAGGTGGACCCAAGAAGAAGCGCAAGG
TGGGAAGCGGAGCTACTAACTTCAGCCTGCTGAAGCAGGCTGGAGACGTGGAGGAGAACCCTGGACCTGC
ACCAGGAAGTATGAGCGAGCTGATTAAGGAGAACATGCACATGAAGCTGTACATGGAGGGCACCGTGGAC
AACCATCACTTCAAGTGCACATCCGAGGGCGAAGGCAAGCCCTACGAGGGCACCCAGACCATGAGAATCA
AGGTGGTCGAGGGCGGCCCTCTCCCCTTCGCCTTCGACATCCTGGCTACTAGCTTCCTCTACGGCAGCAA
GACCTTCATCAACCACACCCAGGGCATCCCCGACTTCTTCAAGCAGTCCTTCCCTGAGGGCTTCACATGG
GAGAGAGTCACCACATACGAAGACGGGGGCGTGCTGACCGCTACCCAGGACACCAGCCTCCAGGACGGCT
GCCTCATCTACAACGTCAAGATCAGAGGGGTGAACTTCACATCCAACGGCCCTGTGATGCAGAAGAAAAC
ACTCGGCTGGGAGGCCTTCACCGAGACGCTGTACCCCGCTGACGGCGGCCTGGAAGGCAGAAACGACATG
GCCCTGAAGCTCGTGGGCGGGAGCCATCTGATCGCAAACATCAAGACCACATATAGATCCAAGAAACCCG
CTAAGAACCTCAAGATGCCTGGCGTCTACTATGTGGACTACAGACTGGAAAGAATCAAGGAGGCCAACAA
CGAGACCTACGTCGAGCAGCACGAGGTGGCAGTGGCCAGATACTGCGACCTCCCTAGCAAACTGGGGCAC
AAGCTTAATGGTGGAGGTCCAAAAAAGAAAAGGAAGGTCTAACCTGCAGGGCTTATCGATAATCAACCTC
TGGATTACAAAATTTGTGAAAGATTGACTGGTATTCTTAACTATGTTGCTCCTTTTACGCTATGTGGATA
CGCTGCTTTAATGCCTTTGTATCATGCTATTGCTTCCCGTATGGCTTTCATTTTCTCCTCCTTGTATAAA
TCCTGGTTGCTGTCTCTTTATGAGGAGTTGTGGCCCGTTGTCAGGCAACGTGGCGTGGTGTGCACTGTGT
TTGCTGACGCAACCCCCACTGGTTGGGGCATTGCCACCACCTGTCAGCTCCTTTCCGGGACTTTCGCTTT
CCCCCTCCCTATTGCCACGGCGGAACTCATCGCCGCCTGCCTTGCCCGCTGCTGGACAGGGGCTCGGCTG
TTGGGCACTGACAATTCCGTGGTGTTGTCGGGGAAATCATCGTCCTTTCCTTGGCTGCTCGCCTGTGTTG
CCACCTGGATTCTGCGCGGGACGTCCTTCTGCTACGTCCCTTCGGCCCTCAATCCAGCGGACCTTCCTTC
CCGCGGCCTGCTGCCGGCTCTGCGGCCTCTTCCGCGTCTTCGCCTTCGCCCTCAGACGAGTCGGATCTCC
CTTTGGGCCGCCTCCCCGCATGGTACCTGCAGGGATCGATCACTGAGGTACCTTTAAGACCAATGACTTA
CAAGGCAGCTGTAGATCTTAGCCACTTTTTAAAAGAAAAGGGGGGACTGGAAGGGCTAATTCACTCCCAA
CGAAGACAAGATCTGCTTTTTGCTTGTACTGGGTCTCTCTGGTTAGACCAGATCTGAGCCTGGGAGCTCT
CTGGCTAACTAGGGAACCCACTGCTTAAGCCTCAATAAAGCTTGCCTTGAGTGCTTCAAGTAGT
