>Addgene plasmid #60903 | pHRdSV40-dCas9-10xGCN4_v4-P2A-BFP | addgene partial sequence | sequence record 99889 | dCas9-F2 5'-CCAAAGAGGTGCTGGACG-3'
GGCCTGTACGAGACACGGATCGACCTGTCTCAGCTGGGAGGCGACGCCTATCCCTATGACGTGCCCGATT
ATGCCAGCCTGGGCAGCGGCTCCCCCAAGAAAAAACGCAAGGTGGAAGATCCTAAGAAAAAGCGGAAAGT
GGACGGCATTGGTAGTGGGAGCAACGGCAGCAGCGGATCCAACGGTCCGACTGACGCCGCGGAAGAAGAA
CTTTTGAGCAAGAATTATCATCTTGAGAACGAAGTGGCTCGTCTTAAGAAAGGTTCTGGCAGTGGAGAAG
AACTGCTTTCAAAGAATTACCACCTGGAAAATGAGGTAGCTAGACTGAAAAAGGGGAGCGGAAGTGGGGA
GGAGTTGCTGAGCAAAAATTATCATTTGGAGAACGAAGTAGCACGACTAAAGAAAGGGTCCGGATCGGGT
GAGGAGTTACTCTCGAAAAATTATCATCTCGAAAACGAAGTGGCTCGGCTAAAAAAGGGCAGTGGTTCTG
GAGAAGAGCTATTATCTAAAAACTACCACCTCGAAAATGAGGTGGCACGCTTAAAAAAGGGAAGTGGCAG
TGGTGAAGAGCTACTATCCAAGAATTATCATCTTGAGAACGAGGTAGCGCGTTTGAAGAAGGGTTCCGGC
TCAGGAGAGGAACTGCTCTCGAAGAACTATCATCTTGAAA
