>Addgene plasmid #60903 | pHRdSV40-dCas9-10xGCN4_v4-P2A-BFP | addgene partial sequence | sequence record 99890 | mTagBFP-R 5'-gtgccctccatgtacagctt-3'
CCACCTGGAAAATGAGGTAGCTAGACTGAAAAAGGGGAGCGGAAGTGGGGAGGAGTTGCTGAGCAAAAAT
TATCATTTGGAGAACGAAGTAGCACGACTAAAGAAAGGGTCCGGATCGGGTGAGGAGTTACTCTCGAAAA
ATTATCATCTCGAAAACGAAGTGGCTCGGCTAAAAAAGGGCAGTGGTTCTGGAGAAGAGCTATTATCTAA
AAACTACCACCTCGAAAATGAGGTGGCACGCTTAAAAAAGGGAAGTGGCAGTGGTGAAGAGCTACTATCC
AAGAATTATCATCTTGAGAACGAGGTAGCGCGTTTGAAGAAGGGTTCCGGCTCAGGAGAGGAACTGCTCT
CGAAGAACTATCATCTTGAAAATGAGGTCGCTCGATTAAAAAAGGGATCGGGCAGTGGTGAGGAACTACT
TTCAAAGAATTACCACCTCGAAAACGAAGTAGCTCGATTAAAGAAAGGTTCAGGGTCGGGTGAAGAATTA
CTGAGTAAAAATTATCATCTGGAAAATGAGGTAGCGAGACTAAAAAAGGGGAGTGGTTCTGGCGAGGAAT
TGCTATCGAAAAATTATCATCTTGAGAACGAAGTTGCTAGGCTCAAAAAGGGCTCAGGCTCAGGCACCGC
GGTAAACATAGGTGGTGGAACCGGTCCGATGGATCTACAGCGGCCGCAAGGTGGAGGTGGACCCAAGAAG
AAGCGCAAGGTGGGAAGCGGAGCTACTAACTTCAGCCTGCTGAAGCAGGCTGGAGACGTGGAGGAGAACC
CTGGACCTGCACCAGGAAGTATGAGCGAG
