>Addgene plasmid #60903 | pHRdSV40-dCas9-10xGCN4_v4-P2A-BFP | addgene partial sequence | sequence record 104617 | hSpCas9-R1 5'-CGCTCGTGCTTCTTATCCTC-3'
AGCTGTCGTCCACCTTGGCCATCTCGTTGCTGAAGATCTCTTGCAGATAGCAGATCCGGTTCTTCCGTCT
GGTGTATCTTCTTCTGGCGGTTCTCTTCAGCCGGGTGGCCTCGGCTGTTTCTCCGCTGTCGAACAGCAGG
GCGCCGATCAGGTTCTTCTTGATGCTGTGCCGGTCGGTGTTGCCCAGCACCTTGAATTTCTTGCTGGGCA
CCTTGTACTCGTCGGTGATCACGGCCCAGCCCACAGAGTTGGTGCCGATGGCCAGGCCGATGCTGTACTT
CTTGTCCATGGTGGCGATCCCGGGCCCGCGGTACCGCAAGCTTGATATCCTGCAGACGCGTCCCACCTTG
CGCTTCTTCTTGGGCATGGTGGCGCGCGTAGCCTAGGCCTCCAAAAAAGCCTCCTCACTACTTCTGGAAT
AGCTCAGAGGCAGAGGCGGCCTCGGCCTCTGCATAAATAAAAAAAATTAGTCA
